>Addgene plasmid #26990 | Psicheck2 Sox4 WT 3'UTR oligo | addgene partial sequence | sequence record 33215 | 26990 with psiCHECK2-R
TGTAATGAAAATAAAGATATTTTATTGCGGCCAGCGGCCGCGTTCTCCCCTCCTTTCTTGACCAAGAAGC
AAAATAAAACAAAACCAAGGTGGTGATGCAGCTCGAGCGATCGCCTAGAATTACTGCTCGTTCTTCAGCA
CGCGCTCCACGAAGCTCTTGATGTACTTACCCATTTCATCTGGAGCGTCCTCCTGGCTGAAGTGGAGGCC
CTTCACCTTCACGAACTCGGTGTTAGGGAACTTCTTAGCTCCCTCGACAATAGCGTTGGAAAAGAACCCA
GGGTCGGACTCGATGAACATCTTAGGCAGATCGTCGCTGGCCCGAAGGTAGGCGTTGTAGTTGCGGACAA
TCTGGACGACGTCGGGCTTGCCTCCCTTAACGAGAGGGATCTCGCGAGGCCAGGAGAGGGTAGGCCGTCT
AACCTCGCCCTTCTCCTTGAATGGCTCCAGGTAGGCAGCGAACTCCTCAGGCTCCAGTTTCCGCATGATC
TTGCTTGGGAGCATGGTCTCGACGAAGAAGTTATTCTCAAGCACCATTTTCTCGCCCTCTTCGCTCTTGA
TCAGGGCGATATCCTCCTCGATGTCAGGCCACTCGTCCCAGGACTCGATCACGTCCACGACACTCTCAGC
ATGGACGATGGCCTTGATCTTGTCTTGGTGCTCGTAGGAGTAGTGAAAGGCCAGACAAGCCCCCCAGTCG
TGGCCCACAAAGATGATTTTCTTTGGAAGGTTCAGCAGCTCGAACCAAGCGGTGAGGTACTTGTAGTGAT
CCAGGAGGCGATATGAGCCATTCCCGCTCTTGCCGGACTTACCCATT
