>Addgene plasmid #26990 | Psicheck2 Sox4 WT 3'UTR oligo | addgene partial sequence | sequence record 54097 | RenLuc3F 5'-GTACATCAAGAGCTTCGTGG-3'
CAGTATTCTAGGCGATCGCTCGAGCTGCATCACCACCTTGGTTTTGTTTTATTTTGCTTCTTGGTCAAGA
AAGGAGGGGAGAACGCGGCCGCTGGCCGCAATAAAATATCTTTATTTTCATTACATCTGTGTGTTGGTTT
TTTGTGTGAGGATCTAAATGAGTCTTCGGACCTCGCGGGGGCCGCTTAAGCGGTGGTTAGGGTTTGTCTG
ACGCGGGGGGAGGGGGAAGGAACGAAACACTCTCATTCGGAGGCGGCTCGGGGTTTGGTCTTGGTGGCCA
CGGGCACGCAGAAGAGCGCCGCGATCCTCTTAAGCACCCCCCCGCCCTCCGTGGAGGCGGGGGTTTGGTC
GGCGGGTGGTAACTGGCGGGCCGCTGACTCGGGCGGGTCGCGCGCCCCAGAGTGTGACCTTTTCGGTCTG
CTCGCAGACCCCCGGGCGGCGCCGCCGCGGCGGCGACGGGCTCGCTGGGTCCTAGGCTCCATGGGGACCG
TATACGTGGACAGGCTCTGGAGCATCCGCACGACTGCGGTGATATTACCGGAGACCTTCTGCGGGACGAG
CCGGGTCACGCGGCTGACGCGGAGCGTCCGTTGGGCGACAAACACCAGGACGGGGCACAGGTACACTATC
TTGTCACCCGGAGGCGCGAGGGACTGCAGGAGCTTCAGGGAGTGGCGCAGCTGCTTCATCCCCGTGGCCC
GTTGCTCGCGTTTGCTGGCGGTGTCCCCGGAAGAAATATATTTGCATGTCTTTAGTTCTATGATGACACA
AACCCCGCCCAGCGTCTTGTCATTGGCGAATTCGAACACGCAGATGCAGTCGGGGCGGCGCGGTCCCAGG
TCCACTTCGCATATTAAGGTGACGCGTGTGGCCTCGAACACG
