[The description below was written by a language model from this plasmid's Addgene catalogue record.]
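Description:
Psicheck2 Sox4 WT 3'UTR oligo is a mammalian dual-luciferase reporter plasmid built on the commercial psiCHECK-2 backbone (about 6.3 kb without insert). It is maintained in E. coli as a high-copy plasmid under ampicillin selection. No feature table accompanies the record, so the promoters, polyadenylation signals and origin are not listed explicitly. In general, psiCHECK-2 carries a Renilla luciferase gene with a multiple cloning site just downstream of its stop codon. It also carries an independently transcribed firefly luciferase cassette, which serves as an internal normalisation control on the same plasmid.

The insert is a short synthetic oligonucleotide of roughly 60 bp corresponding to positions 449–509 of the wild-type human SOX4 3' untranslated region. It was cloned between the XhoI and NotI sites, both of which are retained. The catalogue lists Renilla luciferase as an N-terminal "tag", but the arrangement is better understood as the SOX4 fragment forming part of the 3' UTR of the Renilla transcript rather than a protein fusion. Any factor that binds this UTR segment and destabilises the mRNA or represses its translation lowers Renilla activity relative to firefly activity.

The associated publication concerns endogenous human microRNAs that suppress breast cancer metastasis. This suggests the construct is used to test whether a candidate microRNA directly targets this site in SOX4. The "WT" designation implies comparison with a mutated-site counterpart. The record names neither the specific microRNA nor such a companion construct.
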