Addgene plasmid #26990: Psicheck2 Sox4 WT 3'UTR oligo
Depositing lab: Joan Massague. Depositing organization: Memorial Sloan-Kettering Cancer Center. Publication: Endogenous human microRNAs that suppress breast cancer metastasis. Tavazoie SF, Alarcon C, Oskarsson T, Padua D, Wang Q, Bos PD, Gerald WL, Massague J. Nature. 2008 Jan 10. 451(7175):147-52. 10.1038/nature06487 PubMed 18185580.
Backbone
  Vector backbone: psiCHECK-2
  Backbone manufacturer: Promega
  Backbone size w/o insert (bp): 6300
  Vector type: Mammalian Expression, Luciferase
Growth in bacteria
  Bacterial resistance: Ampicillin, 100 μg/mL
  Growth temperature: 37°C
  Growth strain: DH5alpha
  Copy number: High Copy
Gene/Insert
  Gene/Insert name: Sox4 wt UTR oligo (alt name: Sox4)
  Species: H. sapiens (human)
  Insert size (bp): 60
  Mutation: bp 449-509 of SOX4 3' UTR
  Entrez Gene: SOX4 (a.k.a. CSS10, EVI16)
  Tag / fusion protein: Renilla Luciferase (N terminal on insert)
  Cloning method: Restriction Enzyme; 5′ cloning site XhoI (not destroyed); 3′ cloning site NotI (not destroyed)
  Sequencing primers: 5′ Rluc-F; 3′ psiCHECK2-R (CGAGGTCCGAAGACTCATTT)
Terms and licenses: Academic/Nonprofit Terms; Industry Terms: Not Available to Industry
How to cite: Psicheck2 Sox4 WT 3'UTR oligo was a gift from Joan Massague (Addgene plasmid # 26990 ; http://n2t.net/addgene:26990 ; RRID:Addgene_26990)
